Addgene plasmid #161934: pEC1.2/EC1.1_spCas9_TagRFP
Purpose: (Empty Backbone) CRISPR plasmid with spCas9 expressed under egg cell promoter - TagRFP seed selection
Depositing lab: Christian Fankhauser. Depositing organization: Universite de Lausanne (UNIL).
Backbone
  Vector backbone: pHEE401E
  Backbone size (bp): 16256
  Vector type: CRISPR
  Selectable markers: TagRFP seed selection
Growth in bacteria
  Bacterial resistance: Kanamycin, 50 μg/mL
  Growth temperature: 37°C
  Growth strain: DH5alpha
  Copy number: High Copy
Resource information
  A portion of this plasmid was derived from a plasmid made by: Qi-Jun Chen State Key Laboratory of Plant Physiology and Biochemistry, College of Biological Sciences, China Agricultural University, Beijing 100193, China
Terms and licenses: Academic/Nonprofit Terms; Industry Terms: Not Available to Industry
How to cite: pEC1.2/EC1.1_spCas9_TagRFP was a gift from Christian Fankhauser (Addgene plasmid # 161934 ; http://n2t.net/addgene:161934 ; RRID:Addgene_161934)
