[The description below was written by a language model from this plasmid's Addgene catalogue record and pLannotate feature annotations shown in this document.]
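Description:
pEC1.2/EC1.1_spCas9_TagRFP is a 16,256 bp plant CRISPR binary vector derived from the pHEE401E backbone and supplied as an empty backbone, meaning no target-specific guide has been inserted. It has the architecture of a pCAMBIA-type Agrobacterium T-DNA vector. A high-copy ColE1/pUC-type origin with a bom site, together with a kanamycin resistance gene (aphA-3), supports propagation and selection in E. coli. The pVS1 oriV, RepA and StaA functions provide replication and stable maintenance in Agrobacterium. Nopaline-type left and right border repeats delimit the DNA transferred into the plant genome.

Within the T-DNA, a Streptococcus pyogenes Cas9 coding sequence preceded by a FLAG epitope tag is terminated by the pea rbcS-E9 terminator. According to the name and stated purpose, it is driven by an egg cell-specific EC1.2/EC1.1 promoter arrangement, although the automated annotation does not mark this promoter. Egg cell expression is generally used to make edits very early in development, which favours heritable, non-mosaic mutations. A gRNA scaffold is present, and upstream of it lies a spectinomycin/streptomycin resistance (aadA) cassette with integron-derived fragments. This cassette probably acts as a placeholder that is replaced when guide sequences are cloned in, but the record neither says so nor annotates a guide RNA promoter.

Transformants are identified through a TagRFP cassette flanked by a NOS terminator annotated on the opposite strand. This cassette provides red fluorescent seed selection in place of an antibiotic or herbicide marker. The promoter driving TagRFP is not stated in the record. Fluorescent seeds can be picked as transformants, and in principle non-fluorescent seeds can be chosen later to recover Cas9-free edited progeny.
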