Features (pLannotate 1.2.2; 21 found; start..end, strand, type, name):
   1404..1423    +  CDS            2xFLAG (fragment): two tandem FLAG® epitope tags
   1479..5579    +  CDS            cas9: CAS9_STRP1 - Also known as csn1 From Streptococcus pyogenes serotype M1.
   5637..6269    +  terminator     E9 terminator: terminator and polyadenylation signal from the pea rbcS-E9 gene
   6668..6704    +  ncRNA          PK1-TEV CVMV: Accession: RF01102 - 5'-leader pseudoknot of TEV/CVMV
   6842..7534    +  CDS            TagRFP: TagRFP is a basic (constitutively fluorescent) red fluorescent protein published in 2007, derived from Entacmaea quadricolor. It has very low acid sensitivity.
   7536..7787    -  terminator     NOS terminator: nopaline synthase terminator and poly(A) signal
   7794..7818    -  misc_feature   LB T-DNA repeat: left border repeat from nopaline C58 T-DNA
   8243..9037    +  CDS            KanR: aminoglycoside phosphotransferase; aphA-3; confers resistance to kanamycin
   9124..9712    +  rep_origin     ori: high-copy-number ColE1/pMB1/pBR322/pUC origin of replication
   9898..10038   -  misc_feature   bom: basis of mobility region from pBR322
  10140..10179   -  CDS            rop (fragment): Rop protein, which maintains plasmids at low copy number; rop
  10382..10576   -  rep_origin     pVS1 oriV: origin of replication for the Pseudomonas plasmid pVS1 (Heeb et al., 2000)
  10642..11715   -  CDS            pVS1 RepA: replication protein from the Pseudomonas plasmid pVS1 (Heeb et al., 2000)
  12144..12773   -  CDS            pVS1 StaA: stability protein from the Pseudomonas plasmid pVS1 (Heeb et al., 2000)
  13333..13734   -  CDS            Y4CG_SINFN (fragment): Protein inferred from homology: Swiss-Prot protein existence level 3. From Sinorhizobium fredii (strain NBRC 101917 / NGR234).
  14074..14098   -  misc_feature   RB T-DNA repeat: right border repeat from nopaline C58 T-DNA
  14164..14318   -  CDS            lacZα (fragment): LacZα fragment of β-galactosidase; lacZ fragment
  14768..14791   +  promoter       Pc promoter (fragment): intI1 (promoter lies within the coding sequence); class 1 integron promoter
  14967..15023   +  CDS            GmR (fragment): gentamycin acetyltransferase; aacC1; confers resistance to gentamycin
  15034..15821   +  CDS            SmR (fragment): aminoglycoside adenylyltransferase (Murphy, 1985); aadA; confers resistance to spectinomycin and streptomycin
  15973..16048   +  misc_RNA       gRNA scaffold: guide RNA scaffold for the Streptococcus pyogenes CRISPR/Cas9 system
>Addgene plasmid #161934 | pEC1.2/EC1.1_spCas9_TagRFP | addgene full sequence | sequence record 320739 | Addgene NGS Result
GAATAAAAGCATTTGCGTTTGGTTTATCATTGCGTTTATACAAGGACAGAGATCCACTGAGCTGGAATAG
CTTAAAACCATTATCAGAACAAAATAAACCATTTTTTGTTAAGAATCAGAGCATAGTAAACAACAGAAAC
AACCTAAGAGAGGTAACTTGTCCAAGAAGATAGCTAATTATATCTATTTTATAAAAGTTATCATAGTTTG
TAAGTCACAAAAGATGCAAATAACAGAGAAACTAGGAGACTTGAGAATATACATTCTTGTATATTTGTAT
TCGAGATTGTGAAAATTTGACCATAAGTTTAAATTCTTAAAAAGATATATCTGATCTAGGTGATGGTTAT
AGACTGTAATTTTACCACATGTTTAATGATGGATAGTGACACACATGACACATCGACAACACTATAGCAT
CTTATTTAGATTACAACATGAAATTTTTCTGTAATACATGTCTTTGTACATAATTTAAAAGTAATTCCTA
AGAAATATATTTATACAAGGAGTTTAAAGAAAACATAGCATAAAGTTCAATGAGTAGTAAAAACCATATA
CAGTATATAGCATAAAGTTCAATGAGTTTATTACAAAAGCATTGGTTCACTTTCTGTAACACGACGTTAA
ACCTTCGTCTCCAATAGGAGCGCTACTGATTCAACATGCCAATATATACTAAATACGTTTCTACAGTCAA
ATGCTTTAACGTTTCATGATTAAGTGACTATTTACCGTCAATCCTTTCCCATTCCTCCCACTAATCCAAC
TTTTTAATTACTCTTAAATCACCACTAAGCTAGTAACGCCTATCATGAATTAGCTCTACTAAATCTAGCA
ACCTTTCAAATTTGCAGTATTGCAGGTGTCTCTGTGTCTTTAAAATAGTTGCCTTATGATTTCTTCGGTT
TCAAGATGATCAAATAGTTATAGATTTCATGCTCACACATGCTCATTAGATGTGTACATACTTTACTTAC
CCAAATCTATTTTCTCGCAAAGATTTTGATGGTAAAGCTGATTTGGTTCTATTGAACTAAATCAAACGAG
TTTCAGACTGAGTGATTCTAATCCGGCCCATTAGCCCCTAAACAGACCCACTAATTACGCAGCTTTTAAT
AGAGTAATTACACCTAGTTTACCCACTAAACCACTAAGCACTAATTATCTCACAATCTAATGAGCTTCCC
TCGTAATTACTTGGGCTTTCACTCTACCATTTATTTGTAACAGTCAAGTCTCTACTGTCTCTATATAAAC
TCTCTAAAGTTAACACACAATTCTCATCACAAACAAATCAACCAAAGCAACTTCTACTCTTTCTTCTTTC
GACCTTATCAATCTGTTGAGAAATCTAGATGGATTACAAGGACCACGACGGGGATTACAAGGACCACGAC
ATTGATTACAAGGATGATGATGACAAGATGGCTCCGAAGAAGAAGAGGAAGGTTGGCATCCACGGGGTGC
CAGCTGCTGACAAGAAGTACTCGATCGGCCTCGATATTGGGACTAACTCTGTTGGCTGGGCCGTGATCAC
CGACGAGTACAAGGTGCCCTCAAAGAAGTTCAAGGTCCTGGGCAACACCGATCGGCATTCCATCAAGAAG
AATCTCATTGGCGCTCTCCTGTTCGACAGCGGCGAGACGGCTGAGGCTACGCGGCTCAAGCGCACCGCCC
GCAGGCGGTACACGCGCAGGAAGAATCGCATCTGCTACCTGCAGGAGATTTTCTCCAACGAGATGGCGAA
GGTTGACGATTCTTTCTTCCACAGGCTGGAGGAGTCATTCCTCGTGGAGGAGGATAAGAAGCACGAGCGG
CATCCAATCTTCGGCAACATTGTCGACGAGGTTGCCTACCACGAGAAGTACCCTACGATCTACCATCTGC
GGAAGAAGCTCGTGGACTCCACAGATAAGGCGGACCTCCGCCTGATCTACCTCGCTCTGGCCCACATGAT
TAAGTTCAGGGGCCATTTCCTGATCGAGGGGGATCTCAACCCGGACAATAGCGATGTTGACAAGCTGTTC
ATCCAGCTCGTGCAGACGTACAACCAGCTCTTCGAGGAGAACCCCATTAATGCGTCAGGCGTCGACGCGA
AGGCTATCCTGTCCGCTAGGCTCTCGAAGTCTCGGCGCCTCGAGAACCTGATCGCCCAGCTGCCGGGCGA
GAAGAAGAACGGCCTGTTCGGGAATCTCATTGCGCTCAGCCTGGGGCTCACGCCCAACTTCAAGTCGAAT
TTCGATCTCGCTGAGGACGCCAAGCTGCAGCTCTCCAAGGACACATACGACGATGACCTGGATAACCTCC
TGGCCCAGATCGGCGATCAGTACGCGGACCTGTTCCTCGCTGCCAAGAATCTGTCGGACGCCATCCTCCT
GTCTGATATTCTCAGGGTGAACACCGAGATTACGAAGGCTCCGCTCTCAGCCTCCATGATCAAGCGCTAC
GACGAGCACCATCAGGATCTGACCCTCCTGAAGGCGCTGGTCAGGCAGCAGCTCCCCGAGAAGTACAAGG
AGATCTTCTTCGATCAGTCGAAGAACGGCTACGCTGGGTACATTGACGGCGGGGCCTCTCAGGAGGAGTT
CTACAAGTTCATCAAGCCGATTCTGGAGAAGATGGACGGCACGGAGGAGCTGCTGGTGAAGCTCAATCGC
GAGGACCTCCTGAGGAAGCAGCGGACATTCGATAACGGCAGCATCCCACACCAGATTCATCTCGGGGAGC
TGCACGCTATCCTGAGGAGGCAGGAGGACTTCTACCCTTTCCTCAAGGATAACCGCGAGAAGATCGAGAA
GATTCTGACTTTCAGGATCCCGTACTACGTCGGCCCACTCGCTAGGGGCAACTCCCGCTTCGCTTGGATG
ACCCGCAAGTCAGAGGAGACGATCACGCCGTGGAACTTCGAGGAGGTGGTCGACAAGGGCGCTAGCGCTC
AGTCGTTCATCGAGAGGATGACGAATTTCGACAAGAACCTGCCAAATGAGAAGGTGCTCCCTAAGCACTC
GCTCCTGTACGAGTACTTCACAGTCTACAACGAGCTGACTAAGGTGAAGTATGTGACCGAGGGCATGAGG
AAGCCGGCTTTCCTGTCTGGGGAGCAGAAGAAGGCCATCGTGGACCTCCTGTTCAAGACCAACCGGAAGG
TCACGGTTAAGCAGCTCAAGGAGGACTACTTCAAGAAGATTGAGTGCTTCGATTCGGTCGAGATCTCTGG
CGTTGAGGACCGCTTCAACGCCTCCCTGGGGACCTACCACGATCTCCTGAAGATCATTAAGGATAAGGAC
TTCCTGGACAACGAGGAGAATGAGGATATCCTCGAGGACATTGTGCTGACACTCACTCTGTTCGAGGACC
GGGAGATGATCGAGGAGCGCCTGAAGACTTACGCCCATCTCTTCGATGACAAGGTCATGAAGCAGCTCAA
GAGGAGGAGGTACACCGGCTGGGGGAGGCTGAGCAGGAAGCTCATCAACGGCATTCGGGACAAGCAGTCC
GGGAAGACGATCCTCGACTTCCTGAAGAGCGATGGCTTCGCGAACCGCAATTTCATGCAGCTGATTCACG
ATGACAGCCTCACATTCAAGGAGGATATCCAGAAGGCTCAGGTGAGCGGCCAGGGGGACTCGCTGCACGA
GCATATCGCGAACCTCGCTGGCTCGCCAGCTATCAAGAAGGGGATTCTGCAGACCGTGAAGGTTGTGGAC
GAGCTGGTGAAGGTCATGGGCAGGCACAAGCCTGAGAACATCGTCATTGAGATGGCCCGGGAGAATCAGA
CCACGCAGAAGGGCCAGAAGAACTCACGCGAGAGGATGAAGAGGATCGAGGAGGGCATTAAGGAGCTGGG
GTCCCAGATCCTCAAGGAGCACCCGGTGGAGAACACGCAGCTGCAGAATGAGAAGCTCTACCTGTACTAC
CTCCAGAATGGCCGCGATATGTATGTGGACCAGGAGCTGGATATTAACAGGCTCAGCGATTACGACGTCG
ATCATATCGTTCCACAGTCATTCCTGAAGGATGACTCCATTGACAACAAGGTCCTCACCAGGTCGGACAA
GAACCGGGGCAAGTCTGATAATGTTCCTTCAGAGGAGGTCGTTAAGAAGATGAAGAACTACTGGCGCCAG
CTCCTGAATGCCAAGCTGATCACGCAGCGGAAGTTCGATAACCTCACAAAGGCTGAGAGGGGCGGGCTCT
CTGAGCTGGACAAGGCGGGCTTCATCAAGAGGCAGCTGGTCGAGACACGGCAGATCACTAAGCACGTTGC
GCAGATTCTCGACTCACGGATGAACACTAAGTACGATGAGAATGACAAGCTGATCCGCGAGGTGAAGGTC
ATCACCCTGAAGTCAAAGCTCGTCTCCGACTTCAGGAAGGATTTCCAGTTCTACAAGGTTCGGGAGATCA
ACAATTACCACCATGCCCATGACGCGTACCTGAACGCGGTGGTCGGCACAGCTCTGATCAAGAAGTACCC
AAAGCTCGAGAGCGAGTTCGTGTACGGGGACTACAAGGTTTACGATGTGAGGAAGATGATCGCCAAGTCG
GAGCAGGAGATTGGCAAGGCTACCGCCAAGTACTTCTTCTACTCTAACATTATGAATTTCTTCAAGACAG
AGATCACTCTGGCCAATGGCGAGATCCGGAAGCGCCCCCTCATCGAGACGAACGGCGAGACGGGGGAGAT
CGTGTGGGACAAGGGCAGGGATTTCGCGACCGTCAGGAAGGTTCTCTCCATGCCACAAGTGAATATCGTC
AAGAAGACAGAGGTCCAGACTGGCGGGTTCTCTAAGGAGTCAATTCTGCCTAAGCGGAACAGCGACAAGC
TCATCGCCCGCAAGAAGGACTGGGATCCGAAGAAGTACGGCGGGTTCGACAGCCCCACTGTGGCCTACTC
GGTCCTGGTTGTGGCGAAGGTTGAGAAGGGCAAGTCCAAGAAGCTCAAGAGCGTGAAGGAGCTGCTGGGG
ATCACGATTATGGAGCGCTCCAGCTTCGAGAAGAACCCGATCGATTTCCTGGAGGCGAAGGGCTACAAGG
AGGTGAAGAAGGACCTGATCATTAAGCTCCCCAAGTACTCACTCTTCGAGCTGGAGAACGGCAGGAAGCG
GATGCTGGCTTCCGCTGGCGAGCTGCAGAAGGGGAACGAGCTGGCTCTGCCGTCCAAGTATGTGAACTTC
CTCTACCTGGCCTCCCACTACGAGAAGCTCAAGGGCAGCCCCGAGGACAACGAGCAGAAGCAGCTGTTCG
TCGAGCAGCACAAGCATTACCTCGACGAGATCATTGAGCAGATTTCCGAGTTCTCCAAGCGCGTGATCCT
GGCCGACGCGAATCTGGATAAGGTCCTCTCCGCGTACAACAAGCACCGCGACAAGCCAATCAGGGAGCAG
GCTGAGAATATCATTCATCTCTTCACCCTGACGAACCTCGGCGCCCCTGCTGCTTTCAAGTACTTCGACA
CAACTATCGATCGCAAGAGGTACACAAGCACTAAGGAGGTCCTGGACGCGACCCTCATCCACCAGTCGAT
TACCGGCCTCTACGAGACGCGCATCGACCTGTCTCAGCTCGGGGGCGACAAGCGGCCAGCGGCGACGAAG
AAGGCGGGGCAGGCGAAGAAGAAGAAGTGAGCTCAGAGCTTTCGTTCGTATCATCGGTTTCGACAACGTT
CGTCAAGTTCAATGCATCAGTTTCATTGCGCACACACCAGAATCCTACTGAGTTTGAGTATTATGGCATT
GGGAAAACTGTTTTTCTTGTACCATTTGTTGTGCTTGTAATTTACTGTGTTTTTTATTCGGTTTTCGCTA
TCGAACTGTGAAATGGAAATGGATGGAGAAGAGTTAATGAATGATATGGTCCTTTTGTTCATTCTCAAAT
TAATATTATTTGTTTTTTCTCTTATTTGTTGTGTGTTGAATTTGAAATTATAAGAGATATGCAAACATTT
TGTTTTGAGTAAAAATGTGTCAAATCGTGGCCTCTAATGACCGAAGTTAATATGAGGAGTAAAACACTTG
TAGTTGTACCATTATGCTTATTCACTAGGCAACAAATATATTTTCAGACCTAGAAAAGCTGCAAATGTTA
CTGAATACAAGTATGTCCTCTTGTGTTTTAGACATTTATGAACTTTCCTTTATGTAATTTTCCAGAATCC
TTGTCAGATTCTAATCATTGCTTTATAATTATAGTTATACTCATGGATTTGTAGTTGAGTATGAAAATAT
TTTTTAATGCATTTTATGACTTGCCAATTGATTGACAACGAATTGGTACCGAATTGGAAACCAAATTAAC
ATAGGGTTTTTATTTAAATAAAAGTTTAACCTTCTTTTTAAAAAATTGTTCATAGTGTCATGTCAGAACA
AGAGCTACAAATCACACATAGCATGCATAAGCGGAGCTATGATGAGTGGTATTGTTTTGTTCGTCACTTG
TCACTCTTTTCCAACACATAATCCCGACAACAACGTAAGAGCATCTCTCTCTCTCCACACACACTCATGC
ATGCATGCATTCTTACACGTGATTGCCATGCAAATCTCCTTTCTCACCTATAAATACAAACCAACCCTTC
ACTACACTCTTCACTCAAACCAAAACAAGAAAACATACACAAATAGCAAAACAAGGGCGAATTCTCAACA
CAACATATACAAAACAAACGAATCTCAAGCAATCAAGCATTCTACTTCTATTGCAGCAATTTAAATCATT
TCTTTTAAAGCAAAAGCTATTTTCTGAAAATTTTCACCATTTACGAACGATAGCCATGGTGAAGACTAAT
CTTTTTCTCTTTTTCATCTTTTCACTTCTCCTATCATTATCCTCGGCCGACATGAGCGAGCTGATTAAGG
AGAACATGCACATGAAGCTGTACATGGAGGGCACCGTGAACAACCACCACTTCAAGTGCACATCCGAGGG
CGAAGGCAAGCCCTACGAGGGCACCCAGACCATGAGAATCAAGGTGGTCGAGGGCGGCCCTCTCCCCTTC
GCCTTCGACATCCTGGCTACCAGCTTCATGTACGGCAGCAGAACCTTCATCAACCACACCCAGGGCATCC
CCGACTTCTTTAAGCAGTCCTTCCCTGAGGGCTTCACATGGGAGAGAGTCACCACATACGAAGACGGGGG
CGTGCTGACCGCTACCCAGGACACCAGCCTCCAGGACGGCTGCCTCATCTACAACGTCAAGATCAGAGGG
GTGAACTTCCCATCCAACGGCCCTGTGATGCAGAAGAAAACACTCGGCTGGGAGGCCAACACCGAGATGC
TGTACCCCGCTGACGGCGGCCTGGAAGGCAGAAGCGACATGGCCCTGAAGCTCGTGGGCGGGGGCCACCT
GATCTGCAACTTCAAGACCACATACAGATCCAAGAAACCCGCTAAGAACCTCAAGATGCCCGGCGTCTAC
TATGTGGACCACAGACTGGAAAGAATCAAGGAGGCCGACAAAGAAACCTACGTCGAGCAGCACGAGGTGG
CTGTGGCCAGATACTGCGACCTCCCTAGCAAACTGGGGCACAAGTGATCTAGTAACATAGATGACACCGC
GCGCGATAATTTATCCTAGTTTGCGCGCTATATTTTGTTTTCTATCGCGTATTAAATGTATAATTGCGGG
ACTCTAATCATAAAAACCCATCTCATAAATAACGTCATGCATTACATGTTAATTATTACATGCTTAACGT
AATTCAACAGAAATTATATGATAATCATCGCAAGACCGGCAACAGGATTCAATCTTAAGAAACTTTATTG
CCAAATGTTTGAACGATGGTACCGTTTACACCACAATATATCCTGCCACCAGCCAGCCAACAGCTCCCCG
ACCGGCAGCTCGGCACAAAATCACCACTCGATACAGGCAGCCCATCAGTCCGGGACGGCGTCAGCGGGAG
AGCCGTTGTAAGGCGGCAGACTTTGCTCATGTTACCGATGCTATTCGGAAGAACGGCAACTAAGCTGCCG
GGTTTGAAACACGGATGATCTCGCGGAGGGTAGCATGTTGATTGTAACGATGACAGAGCGTTGCTGCCTG
TGATCACCGCGGTTTCAAAATCGGCTCCGTCGATACTATGTTATACGCCAACTTTGAAAACAACTTTGAA
AAAGCTGTTTTCTGGTATTTAAGGTTTTAGAATGCAAGGAACAGTGAATTGGAGTTCGTCTTGTTATAAT
TAGCTTCTTGGGGTATCTTTAAATACTGTAGAAAAGAGGAAGGAAATAATAAATGGCTAAAATGAGAATA
TCACCGGAATTGAAAAAACTGATCGAAAAATACCGCTGCGTAAAAGATACGGAAGGAATGTCTCCTGCTA
AGGTATATAAGCTGGTGGGAGAAAATGAAAACCTATATTTAAAAATGACGGACAGCCGGTATAAAGGGAC
CACCTATGATGTGGAACGGGAAAAGGACATGATGCTATGGCTGGAAGGAAAGCTGCCTGTTCCAAAGGTC
CTGCACTTTGAACGGCATGATGGCTGGAGCAATCTGCTCATGAGTGAGGCCGATGGCGTCCTTTGCTCGG
AAGAGTATGAAGATGAACAAAGCCCTGAAAAGATTATCGAGCTGTATGCGGAGTGCATCAGGCTCTTTCA
CTCCATCGACATATCGGATTGTCCCTATACGAATAGCTTAGACAGCCGCTTAGCCGAATTGGATTACTTA
CTGAATAACGATCTGGCCGATGTGGATTGCGAAAACTGGGAAGAAGACACTCCATTTAAAGATCCGCGCG
AGCTGTATGATTTTTTAAAGACGGAAAAGCCCGAAGAGGAACTTGTCTTTTCCCACGGCGACCTGGGAGA
CAGCAACATCTTTGTGAAAGATGGCAAAGTAAGTGGCTTTATTGATCTTGGGAGAAGCGGCAGGGCGGAC
AAGTGGTATGACATTGCCTTCTGCGTCCGGTCGATCAGGGAGGATATCGGGGAAGAACAGTATGTCGAGC
TATTTTTTGACTTACTGGGGATCAAGCCTGATTGGGAGAAAATAAAATATTATATTTTACTGGATGAATT
GTTTTAGTACCTAGAATGCATGACCAAAATCCCTTAACGTGAGTTTTCGTTCCACTGAGCGTCAGACCCC
GTAGAAAAGATCAAAGGATCTTCTTGAGATCCTTTTTTTCTGCGCGTAATCTGCTGCTTGCAAACAAAAA
AACCACCGCTACCAGCGGTGGTTTGTTTGCCGGATCAAGAGCTACCAACTCTTTTTCCGAAGGTAACTGG
CTTCAGCAGAGCGCAGATACCAAATACTGTCCTTCTAGTGTAGCCGTAGTTAGGCCACCACTTCAAGAAC
TCTGTAGCACCGCCTACATACCTCGCTCTGCTAATCCTGTTACCAGTGGCTGCTGCCAGTGGCGATAAGT
CGTGTCTTACCGGGTTGGACTCAAGACGATAGTTACCGGATAAGGCGCAGCGGTCGGGCTGAACGGGGGG
TTCGTGCACACAGCCCAGCTTGGAGCGAACGACCTACACCGAACTGAGATACCTACAGCGTGAGCTATGA
GAAAGCGCCACGCTTCCCGAAGGGAGAAAGGCGGACAGGTATCCGGTAAGCGGCAGGGTCGGAACAGGAG
AGCGCACGAGGGAGCTTCCAGGGGGAAACGCCTGGTATCTTTATAGTCCTGTCGGGTTTCGCCACCTCTG
ACTTGAGCGTCGATTTTTGTGATGCTCGTCAGGGGGGCGGAGCCTATGGAAAAACGCCAGCAACGCGGCC
TTTTTACGGTTCCTGGCCTTTTGCTGGCCTTTTGCTCACATGTTCTTTCCTGCGTTATCCCCTGATTCTG
TGGATAACCGTATTACCGCCTTTGAGTGAGCTGATACCGCTCGCCGCAGCCGAACGACCGAGCGCAGCGA
GTCAGTGAGCGAGGAAGCGGAAGAGCGCCTGATGCGGTATTTTCTCCTTACGCATCTGTGCGGTATTTCA
CACCGCATATGGTGCACTCTCAGTACAATCTGCTCTGATGCCGCATAGTTAAGCCAGTATACACTCCGCT
ATCGCTACGTGACTGGGTCATGGCTGCGCCCCGACACCCGCCAACACCCGCTGACGCGCCCTGACGGGCT
TGTCTGCTCCCGGCATCCGCTTACAGACAAGCTGTGACCGTCTCCGGGAGCTGCATGTGTCAGAGGTTTT
CACCGTCATCACCGAAACGCGCGAGGCAGGGTGCCTTGATGTGGGCGCCGGCGGTCGAGTGGCGACGGCG
CGGCTTGTCCGCGCCCTGGTAGATTGCCTGGCCGTAGGCCAGCCATTTTTGAGCGGCCAGCGGCCGCGAT
AGGCCGACGCGAAGCGGCGGGGCGTAGGGAGCGCAGCGACCGAAGGGTAGGCGCTTTTTGCAGCTCTTCG
GCTGTGCGCTGGCCAGACAGTTATGCACAGGCCAGGCGGGTTTTAAGAGTTTTAATAAGTTTTAAAGAGT
TTTAGGCGGAAAAATCGCCTTTTTTCTCTTTTATATCAGTCACTTACATGTGTGACCGGTTCCCAATGTA
CGGCTTTGGGTTCCCAATGTACGGGTTCCGGTTCCCAATGTACGGCTTTGGGTTCCCAATGTACGTGCTA
TCCACAGGAAACAGACCTTTTCGACCTTTTTCCCCTGCTAGGGCAATTTGCCCTAGCATCTGCTCCGTAC
ATTAGGAACCGGCGGATGCTTCGCCCTCGATCAGGTTGCGGTAGCGCATGACTAGGATCGGGCCAGCCTG
CCCCGCCTCCTCCTTCAAATCGTACTCCGGCAGGTCATTTGACCCGATCAGCTTGCGCACGGTGAAACAG
AACTTCTTGAACTCTCCGGCGCTGCCACTGCGTTCGTAGATCGTCTTGAACAACCATCTGGCTTCTGCCT
TGCCTGCGGCGCGGCGTGCCAGGCGGTAGAGAAAACGGCCGATGCCGGGATCGATCAAAAAGTAATCGGG
GTGAACCGTCAGCACGTCCGGGTTCTTGCCTTCTGTGATCTCGCGGTACATCCAATCAGCTAGCTCGATC
TCGATGTACTCCGGCCGCCCGGTTTCGCTCTTTACGATCTTGTAGCGGCTAATCAAGGCTTCACCCTCGG
ATACCGTCACCAGGCGGCCGTTCTTGGCCTTCTTCGTACGCTGCATGGCAACGTGCGTGGTGTTTAACCG
AATGCAGGTTTCTACCAGGTCGTCTTTCTGCTTTCCGCCATCGGCTCGCCGGCAGAACTTGAGTACGTCC
GCAACGTGTGGACGGAACACGCGGCCGGGCTTGTCTCCCTTCCCTTCCCGGTATCGGTTCATGGATTCGG
TTAGATGGGAAACCGCCATCAGTACCAGGTCGTAATCCCACACACTGGCCATGCCGGCCGGCCCTGCGGA
AACCTCTACGTGCCCGTCTGGAAGCTCGTAGCGGATCACCTCGCCAGCTCGTCGGTCACGCTTCGACAGA
CGGAAAACGGCCACGTCCATGATGCTGCGACTATCGCGGGTGCCCACGTCATAGAGCATCGGAACGAAAA
AATCTGGTTGCTCGTCGCCCTTGGGCGGCTTCCTAATCGACGGCGCACCGGCTGCCGGCGGTTGCCGGGA
TTCTTTGCGGATTCGATCAGCGGCCGCTTGCCACGATTCACCGGGGCGTGCTTCTGCCTCGATGCGTTGC
CGCTGGGCGGCCTGCGCGGCCTTCAACTTCTCCACCAGGTCATCACCCAGCGCCGCGCCGATTTGTACCG
GGCCGGATGGTTTGCGACCGCTCACGCCGATTCCTCGGGCTTGGGGGTTCCAGTGCCATTGCAGGGCCGG
CAGGCAACCCAGCCGCTTACGCCTGGCCAACCGCCCGTTCCTCCACACATGGGGCATTCCACGGCGTCGG
TGCCTGGTTGTTCTTGATTTTCCATGCCGCCTCCTTTAGCCGCTAAAATTCATCTACTCATTTATTCATT
TGCTCATTTACTCTGGTAGCTGCGCGATGTATTCAGATAGCAGCTCGGTAATGGTCTTGCCTTGGCGTAC
CGCGTACATCTTCAGCTTGGTGTGATCCTCCGCCGGCAACTGAAAGTTGACCCGCTTCATGGCTGGCGTG
TCTGCCAGGCTGGCCAACGTTGCAGCCTTGCTGCTGCGTGCGCTCGGACGGCCGGCACTTAGCGTGTTTG
TGCTTTTGCTCATTTTCTCTTTACCTCATTAACTCAAATGAGTTTTGATTTAATTTCAGCGGCCAGCGCC
TGGACCTCGCGGGCAGCGTCGCCCTCGGGTTCTGATTCAAGAACGGTTGTGCCGGCGGCGGCAGTGCCTG
GGTAGCTCACGCGCTGCGTGATACGGGACTCAAGAATGGGCAGCTCGTACCCGGCCAGCGCCTCGGCAAC
CTCACCGCCGATGCGCGTGCCTTTGATCGCCCGCGACACGACAAAGGCCGCTTGTAGCCTTCCATCCGTG
ACCTCAATGCGCTGCTTAACCAGCTCCACCAGGTCGGCGGTGGCCCATATGTCGTAAGGGCTTGGCTGCA
CCGGAATCAGCACGAAGTCGGCTGCCTTGATCGCGGACACAGCCAAGTCCGCCGCCTGGGGCGCTCCGTC
GATCACTACGAAGTCGCGCCGGCCGATGGCCTTCACGTCGCGGTCAATCGTCGGGCGGTCGATGCCGACA
ACGGTTAGCGGTTGATCTTCCCGCACGGCCGCCCAATCGCGGGCACTGCCCTGGGGATCGGAATCGACTA
ACAGAACATCGGCCCCGGCGAGTTGCAGGGCGCGGGCTAGATGGGTTGCGATGGTCGTCTTGCCTGACCC
GCCTTTCTGGTTAAGTACAGCGATAACCTTCATGCGTTCCCCTTGCGTATTTGTTTATTTACTCATCGCA
TCATATACGCAGCGACCGCATGACGCAAGCTGTTTTACTCAAATACACATCACCTTTTTAGACGGCGGCG
CTCGGTTTCTTCAGCGGCCAAGCTGGCCGGCCAGGCCGCCAGCTTGGCATCAGACAAACCGGCCAGGATT
TCATGCAGCCGCACGGTTGAGACGTGCGCGGGCGGCTCGAACACGTACCCGGCCGCGATCATCTCCGCCT
CGATCTCTTCGGTAATGAAAAACGGTTCGTCCTGGCCGTCCTGGTGCGGTTTCATGCTTGTTCCTCTTGG
CGTTCATTCTCGGCGGCCGCCAGGGCGTCGGCCTCGGTCAATGCGTCCTCACGGAAGGCACCGCGCCGCC
TGGCCTCGGTGGGCGTCACTTCCTCGCTGCGCTCAAGTGCGCGGTACAGGGTCGAGCGATGCACGCCAAG
CAGTGCAGCCGCCTCTTTCACGGTGCGGCCTTCCTGGTCGATCAGCTCGCGGGCGTGCGCGATCTGTGCC
GGGGTGAGGGTAGGGCGGGGGCCAAACTTCACGCCTCGGGCCTTGGCGGCCTCGCGCCCGCTCCGGGTGC
GGTCGATGATTAGGGAACGCTCGAACTCGGCAATGCCGGCGAACACGGTCAACACCATGCGGCCGGCCGG
CGTGGTGGTGTCGGCCCACGGCTCTGCCAGGCTACGCAGGCCCGCGCCGGCCTCCTGGATGCGCTCGGCA
ATGTCCAGTAGGTCGCGGGTGCTGCGGGCCAGGCGGTCTAGCCTGGTCACTGTCACAACGTCGCCAGGGC
GTAGGTGGTCAAGCATCCTGGCCAGCTCCGGGCGGTCGCGCCTGGTGCCGGTGATCTTCTCGGAAAACAG
CTTGGTGCAGCCGGCCGCGTGCAGTTCGGCCCGTTGGTTGGTCAAGTCCTGGTCGTCGGTGCTGACGCGG
GCATAGCCCAGCAGGCCAGCGGCGGCGCTCTTGTTCATGGCGTAATGTCTCCGGTTCTAGTCGCAAGTAT
TCTACTTTATGCGACTAAAACACGCGACAAGAAAACGCCAGGAAAAGGGCAGGGCGGCAGCCTGTCGCGT
AACTTAGGACTTGTGCGACATGTCGTTTTCAGAAGACGGCTGCACTGAACGTCAGAAGCCGACTGCACTA
TAGCAGCGGAGGGGTTGGATCAAAGTACTTTGATCCCGAGGGGAACCCTGTGGTTGGCATGCACATACAA
ATGGACGAACGGATAAACCTTTTCACGCCCTTTTAAATATCCGATTATTCTAATAAACGCTCTTTTCTCT
TAGGTTTACCCGCCAATATATCCTGTCAAACACTGATAGTTTAAACTGAAGGCGGGAAACGACAATCTGA
TCCAAGCTCAAGCTGCTCTAGCATTCGCCATTCAGGCTGCGCAACTGTTGGGAAGGGCGATCGGTGCGGG
CCTCTTCGCTATTACGCCAGCTGGCGAAAGGGGGATGTGCTGCAAGGCGATTAAGTTGGGTAACGCCAGG
GTTTTCCCAGTCACGACGTTGTAAAACGACGGCCAGTGCCAAGCTTCGACTTGCCTTCCGCACAATACAT
CATTTCTTCTTAGCTTTTTTTCTTCTTCTTCGTTCATACAGTTTTTTTTTGTTTATCAGCTTACATTTTC
TTGAACCGTAGCTTTCGTTTTCTTCTTTTTAACTTTCCATTCGGAGTTTTTGTATCTTGTTTCATAGTTT
GTCCCAGGATTAGAATGATTAGGCATCGAACCTTCAAGAATTTGATTGAATAAAACATCTTCATTCTTAA
GATATGAAGATAATCTTCAAAAGGCCCCTGGGAATCTGAAAGAAGAGAAGCAGGCCCATTTATATGGGAA
AGAACAATAGTATTTCTTATATAGGCCCATTTAAGTTGAAAACAATCTTCAAAAGTCCCACATCGCTTAG
ATAAGAAAACGAAGCTGAGTTTATATACAGCTAGAGTCGAAGTAGTGATTGGGAGACCAACCCAGTGGAC
ATAAGCCTGTTCGGTTCGTAAGCTGTAATGCAAGTAGCGTATGCGCTCACGCAACTGGTCCAGAACCTTG
ACCGAACGCAGCGGTGGTAACGGCGCAGTGGCGGTTTTCATGGCTTGTTATGACTGTTTTTTTGGGGTAC
AGTCTATGCCTCGGGCATCCAAGCAGCAAGCGCGTTACGCCGTGGGTCGATGTTTGATGTTATGGAGCAG
CAACGATGTTACGCAGCAGGGCAGTCGCCCTAAAACAAAGTTAAACATCATGGGGGAAGCGGTGATCGCC
GAAGTATCGACTCAACTATCAGAGGTAGTTGGCGTCATCGAGCGCCATCTCGAACCGACGTTGCTGGCCG
TACATTTGTACGGCTCCGCAGTGGATGGCGGCCTGAAGCCACACAGTGATATTGATTTGCTGGTTACGGT
GACCGTAAGGCTTGATGAAACAACGCGGCGAGCTTTGATCAACGACCTTTTGGAAACTTCGGCTTCCCCT
GGAGAGAGCGAGATTCTCCGCGCTGTAGAAGTCACCATTGTTGTGCACGACGACATCATTCCGTGGCGTT
ATCCAGCTAAGCGCGAACTGCAATTTGGAGAATGGCAGCGCAATGACATTCTTGCAGGTATCTTCGAGCC
AGCCACGATCGACATTGATCTGGCTATCTTGCTGACAAAAGCAAGAGAACATAGCGTTGCCTTGGTAGGT
CCAGCGGCGGAGGAACTCTTTGATCCGGTTCCTGAACAGGATCTATTTGAGGCGCTAAATGAAACCTTAA
CGCTATGGAACTCGCCGCCCGACTGGGCTGGCGATGAGCGAAATGTAGTGCTTACGTTGTCCCGCATTTG
GTACAGCGCAGTAACCGGCAAAATCGCGCCGAAGGATGTCGCTGCCGACTGGGCAATGGAGCGCCTGCCG
GCCCAGTATCAGCCCGTCATACTTGAAGCTAGACAGGCTTATCTTGGACAAGAAGAAGATCGCTTGGCCT
CGCGCGCAGATCAGTTGGAAGAATTTGTCCACTACGTGAAAGGCGAGATCACCAAGGTAGTCGGCAAATA
ATGTCTAGCTAGAAATTCGTTCAAGCCGACGCCGCTTCGCGGCGCGGCTTAACTCAAGCGTTAGATGCAC
TAAGCACATAATTGCTCACAGCCAAACTATCAGGTCAAGTCTGCTTTTATTATTTTTAAGCGTGCATAAT
AAGCCGGTCTCGGTTTTAGAGCTAGAAATAGCAAGTTAAAATAAGGCTAGTCCGTTATCAACTTGAAAAA
GTGGCACCGAGTCGGTGCTTTTTTTTGCAAAATTTTCCAGATCGATTTCTTCTTCCTCTGTTCTTCGGCG
TTCAATTTCTGGGGTTTTCTCTTCGTTTTCTGTAACTGAAACCTAAAATTTGACCTAAAAAAAATCTCAA
ATAATATGATTCAGTGGTTTTGTACTTTTCAGTTAGTTGAGTTTTGCAGTTCCGATGAGATAAACCAATA
CCATGGTTATACTAGT
